>Addgene plasmid #234584 | pMB.Pos2 | addgene full sequence | sequence record 469236 | Addgene NGS Result
TTGAGATCCTTTTTTTCTGCGCGTAATCTGCTGCTTGCAAACAAAAAAACCACCGCTACCAGCGGTGGTT
TGTTTGCCGGATCAAGAGCTACCAACTCTTTTTCCGAAGGTAACTGGCTTCAGCAGAGCGCAGATACCAA
ATACTGTCCTTCTAGTGTAGCCGTAGTTAGGCCACCACTTCAAGAACTCTGTAGCACCGCCTACATACCT
CGCTCTGCTAATCCTGTTACCAGTGGCTGCTGCCAGTGGCGATAAGTCGTGTCTTACCGGGTTGGACTCA
AGACGATAGTTACCGGATAAGGCGCAGCGGTCGGGCTGAACGGGGGGTTCGTGCACACAGCCCAGCTTGG
AGCGAACGACCTACACCGAACTGAGATACCTACAGCGTGAGCTATGAGAAAGCGCCACGCTTCCCGAAGG
GAGAAAGGCGGACAGGTATCCGGTAAGCGGCAGGGTCGGAACAGGAGAGCGCACGAGGGAGCTTCCAGGG
GGAAACGCCTGGTATCTTTATAGTCCTGTCGGGTTTCGCCACCTCTGACTTGAGCGTCGATTTTTGTGAT
GCTCGTCAGGGGGGCGGAGCCTATGGAAAAACGCCAGCAACGCGGCCTTTTTACGGTTCCTGGCCTTTTG
CTGGCCTTTTGCTCACATGTTCTTTCCTGCGTTATCCCCTGATTCTGTGGATAACCGTATTACCGCCTTT
GAGTGAGCTGATACCGCTCGCCGCAGCCGAACGACCGAGCGCAGCGAGTCAGTGAGCGAGGAAGCGGAAG
AGCGCCTGATGCGGTATTTTCTCCTTACGCATCTGTGCGGTATTTCACACCGCAGACCAGCCGCGTAACC
TGGCAAAATCGGTTACGGTTGAGTAATAAATGGATGCCCTGCGTAAGCGGGTGTGGGCGGACAATAAAGT
CTTAAACTGAACAAAATAGATCTAAACTATGACAATAAAGTCTTAAACTAGACAGAATAGTTGTAAACTG
AAATCAGTCCAGTTATGCTGTGAAAAAGCATACTGGACTTTTGTTATGGCTAAAGCAAACTCTTCATTTT
CTGAAGTGCAAATTGCCCGTCGTATTAAAGAGGGGCGTGGCCAAGGGCATGGTAAAGACTATATTCGCGG
CGTTGTGACAATTTACCGAACAACTCCGCGGCCGGGAAGCCGATCTCGGCTTGAACGAATTGTTAGGTGG
CGGTACTTGGGTCGATATCAAAGTGCATCACTTCTTCCCGTATGCCCAACTTTGTATAGAGAGCCACTGC
GGGATCGTCACCGTAATCTGCTTGCACGTAGATCACATAAGCACCAAGCGCGTTGGCCTCATGCTTGAGG
AGATTGATGAGCGCGGTGGCAATGCCCTGCCTCCGGTGCTCGCCGGAGACTGCGAGATCATAGATATAGA
TCTCACTACGCGGCTGCTCAAACTTGGGCAGAACGTAAGCCGCGAGAGCGCCAACAACCGCTTCTTGGTC
GAAGGCAGCAAGCGCGATGAATGTCTTACTACGGAGCAAGTTCCCGAGGTAATCGGAGTCCGGCTGATGT
TGGGAGTAGGTGGCTACGTCGCCGAACTCACGACCGAAAAGATCAAGAGCAGCCCGCATGGATTTGACTT
GGTCAGGGCCGAGCCTACATGTGCGAATGATGCCCATACTTGAGCCACCTAACTTTGTTTTAGGGCGACT
GCCCTGCTGCGTAACATCGTTGCTGCTGCGTAACATCGTTGCTGCTCCATAACATCAAACATCGACCCAC
GGCGTAACGCGCTTGCTGCTTGGATGCCCGAGGCATAGACTGTACAAAAAAACAGTCATAACAAGCCATG
AAAACCGCCACTGCGCCGTTACCACCGCTGCGTTCGGTCAAGGTTCTGGACCAGTTGCGTGAGCGCATAC
GCTACTTGCATTACAGTTTACGAACCGAACAGGCTTATGTCAACTGGGTTCGTGCCTTCATCCGTTTCCA
CGGTGTGCGTCACCCGGCAACCTTGGGCAGCAGCGAAGTCGAGGCATTTCTGTCCTGGCTGGCGAACGAG
CGCAAGGTTTCGGACTCCACGCATCGTCAGGCATTGGCGGCCTTGCTGTTCTTCTACGGCAAGGTGCTGT
GCACGGATCTGCCCTGGCTTCAGGAGATCGGAAGACCTCGGCCGTCGCGGCGCTTGCCGGTGGTGCTGAC
CCCGGATGAAGTGGTTCGCATCCTCGGTTTTCTGGAAGGCGAGCATCGTTTGTTCGCCCAGGACTCTAGC
TATAGTTCCCTGAATTCGCATCTAGAACGGGGTCATCACGGCTCATCATGCGCCAAACAAATGTGTGCAA
TACACGCTCGGATGACTGCATGATGACCGCACTGACTGGGGACAGCAGATCCACCTAAGCCTGTGAGAGA
AGCAGACACCCGACAGATCAAGGCAGTTACGTCTCACCAAACCAGATGTCAACACAGCTACAACGTGAGA
CCGAAAGTGAAACGTGATTTCATGCGTCATTTTGAACATTTTGTAAATCTTATTTAATAATGTGTGCGGC
AATTCACATTTAATTTATGAATGTTTTCTTAACATCGCGGCAACTCAAGAAACGGCAGGTTCGGATCTTA
GCTACTAGAGAAAGAGGAGAAATACTAGATGCGTAAAGGCGAAGAGCTGTTCACTGGTGTCGTCCCTATT
CTGGTGGAACTGGATGGTGATGTCAACGGTCATAAGTTTTCCGTGCGTGGCGAGGGTGAAGGTGACGCAA
CTAATGGTAAACTGACGCTGAAGTTCATCTGTACTACTGGTAAACTGCCGGTTCCTTGGCCGACTCTGGT
AACGACGCTGACTTATGGTGTTCAGTGCTTTGCTCGTTATCCGGACCATATGAAGCAGCATGACTTCTTC
AAGTCCGCCATGCCGGAAGGCTATGTGCAGGAACGCACGATTTCCTTTAAGGATGACGGCACGTACAAAA
CGCGTGCGGAAGTGAAATTTGAAGGCGATACCCTGGTAAACCGCATTGAGCTGAAAGGCATTGACTTTAA
AGAGGACGGCAATATCCTGGGCCATAAGCTGGAATACAATTTTAACAGCCACAATGTTTACATCACCGCC
GATAAACAAAAAAATGGCATTAAAGCGAATTTTAAAATTCGCCACAACGTGGAGGATGGCAGCGTGCAGC
TGGCTGATCACTACCAGCAAAACACTCCAATCGGTGATGGTCCTGTTCTGCTGCCAGACAATCACTATCT
GAGCACGCAAAGCGTTCTGTCTAAAGATCCGAACGAGAAACGCGATCATATGGTTCTGCTGGAGTTCGTA
ACCGCAGCGGGCATCACGCATGGTATGGATGAACTGTACAAATGACCAGGCATCAAATAAAACGAAAGGC
TCAGTCGAAAGACTGGGCCTTTCGTTTTATCTGTTGTTTGTCGGTGAACGCTCTCTACTAGAGTCACACT
GGCTCACCTTCGGGTGGGCCTTTCTGCGTTTATAGGTCTCAGCTGGATGTGAGACGATAAATCGCAGCCA
AGTGAGTGAATAGATGACGCACCACGGTCAGACACGGCCACATCGTATCTCACAGGAGCAAGCGCGATAG
GAGCACTCACACATAGTACGGTGATCCGCTGACTCCTTTGCCCAAATAAGACGTGAGCCACTAGTGCACT
GCAGTACATCAACCAGATAAGTGAAATCTAGTTCCAAACTATTTTGTCATTTTTAATTTTCGTATTAGCT
TACGACGCTACACCCAGTTCCCATCTATTTTGTCACTCTTCCCTAAATAATCCTTAAAAACTCCATTTCC
ACCCCTCCCAGTTCCCAACTATTTTGTCCGCCCACAGCGGGGCATTTTTCTTCCTGTTATGTTTTTAATC
AAACATCCTGCCAACTCCATGTGACAAACCGTCATCTTCGGCTACTTTTTCTCTGTCACAGAATGAAAAT
TTTTCTGTCATCTCTTCGTTATTAATGTTTGTAATTGACTGAATATCAACGCTTATTTGCAGCCTGAATG
GCGAATGGGGGG
[127 nt withheld, positions 4003-4129]
C
[91 nt withheld, positions 4131-4221]
A
[49 nt withheld, positions 4223-4271]
CCTTTGACGTTGGAGTCCACGTTCTTT
[37 nt withheld, positions 4299-4335]
ACCCTATCTCGGTCTATTCTTTTGATTTATAAGGGATTTTGCCGATTTCGGCCTATTGGTTAAAAAATGA
GCTGATTTAACAAAAATTTAACGCGAATTTTAACAAAATATTAACGTTTACAATTTCAGGTGGCACTTTT
CGGGGAAATGTGCGCGGAACCCCTATTTGTTTATTTTTCTAAATACATTCAAATATGTATCCGCTCATGA
GACAATAACCCTGATAAATGCTTCAATAATATTGAAAAAGGAAGAGTATGAGTATTCAACATTTCCGTGT
CGCCCTTATTCCCTTTTTTGCGGCATTTTGCCTTCCTGTTTTTGCTCACCCAGAAACGCTGGTGAAAGTA
AAAGATGCTGAAGATCAGTTGGGTGCACGAGTGGGTTACATCGAACTGGATCTCAACAGCGGTAAGATCC
TTGAGAGTTTTCGCCCCGAAGAACGTTTTCCAATGATGAGCACTTTTAAAGTTCTGCTATGTGGCGCGGT
ATTATCCCGTATTGACGCCGGGCAAGAGCAACTCGGTCGCCGCATACACTATTCTCAGAATGACTTGGTT
GAGTACTCACCAGTCACAGAAAAGCATCTTACGGATGGCATGACAGTAAGAGAATTATGCAGTGCTGCCA
TAACCATGAGTGATAACACTGCGGCCAACTTACTTCTGACAACGATCGGAGGACCGAAGGAGCTAACCGC
TTTTTTGCACAACATGGGGGATCATGTAACTCGCCTTGATCGTTGGGAACCGGAGCTGAATGAAGCCATA
CCAAACGACGAGCGTGACACCACGATGCCTGTAGCAATGGCAACAACGTTGCGCAAACTATTAACTGGCG
AACTACTTACTCTAGCTTCCCGGCAACAATTAATAGACTGGATGGAGGCGGATAAAGTTGCAGGACCACT
TCTGCGCTCGGCCCTTCCGGCTGGCTGGTTTATTGCTGATAAATCTGGAGCCGGTGAGCGTGGTTCTCGC
GGTATCATTGCAGCACTGGGGCCAGATGGTAAGCCCTCCCGTATCGTAGTTATCTACACGACGGGGAGTC
AGGCAACTATGGATGAACGAAATAGACAGATCGCTGAGATAGGTGCCTCACTGATTAAGCATTGGTAACT
GTCAGACCAAGTTTACTCATATATACTTTAGATTGATTTAAAACTTCATTTTTAATTTAAAAGGATCTAG
GTGAAGATCCTTTTTGATAATCTCATGACCAAAATCCCTTAACGTGAGTTTTCGTTCCACTGAGCGTCAG
ACCCCGTAGAAAAGATCAAAGGATCTTC
Features (pLannotate 1.2.2; 14 found; start..end, strand, type, name):
      1..589     +  rep_origin     ori: high-copy-number ColE1/pMB1/pBR322/pUC origin of replication
    775..824     -  misc_feature   bom (fragment): basis of mobility region from pBR322
    892..1116    -  mobile_element Tn7R: mini-Tn7 element (right end of the Tn7 transposon) Tn7
   1183..1716    -  CDS            GmR: gentamycin acetyltransferase; aacC1; confers resistance to gentamycin
   1905..1933    -  promoter       Pc promoter: intI1 (promoter lies within the coding sequence); class 1 integron promoter
   1911..2231    -  CDS            YPR2_ECOLX (fragment): Protein predicted: Swiss-Prot protein existence level 4. From Escherichia coli.
   2619..3332    +  CDS            superfolder GFP: GFP variant that folds robustly even when fused to poorly folded proteins (Pédelacq et al., 2006)
   3344..3415    +  terminator     rrnB T1 terminator: transcription terminator T1 from the E. coli rrnB gene
   3431..3458    +  terminator     T7Te terminator: phage T7 early transcription terminator
   3651..3816    -  mobile_element Tn7L: mini-Tn7 element (left end of the Tn7 transposon) Tn7
   3979..3995    +  CDS            lacZα (fragment): LacZα fragment of β-galactosidase; lacZ fragment
   4006..4461    +  rep_origin     f1 ori (sequence partly withheld): f1 bacteriophage origin of replication; arrow indicates direction of (+) strand synthesis
   4488..4592    +  promoter       AmpR promoter: bla
   4593..5453    +  CDS            AmpR: β-lactamase; bla; confers resistance to ampicillin, carbenicillin, and related antibiotics
