[The description below was written by a language model from this plasmid's Addgene catalogue record and pLannotate feature annotations shown in this document.]
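Description:
pMB.Pos2 is an empty level 1 acceptor backbone from the MoClo Baculo modular cloning toolkit, built on pFastBac1 and intended for assembling expression units destined for the baculovirus/insect cell system. It is a high-copy plasmid of about 5.6 kb that replicates in E. coli from a ColE1/pUC-type origin and also carries an f1 phage origin. Selection is by ampicillin (β-lactamase under its own promoter) together with gentamicin. The gentamicin acetyltransferase gene is driven by the class 1 integron Pc promoter and is recorded as carrying an R98K substitution, the reason for which the record does not state.

The functional core is a mini-Tn7 element. The Tn7R and Tn7L ends flank the gentamicin marker and the cloning region, so that whatever is assembled between them can be transposed into a bacmid carrying a Tn7 attachment site, as in the standard pFastBac/Bac-to-Bac approach. In place of an insert, the cloning region holds a superfolder GFP cassette followed by the rrnB T1 and T7Te terminators. This serves as a dropout marker: successful assembly displaces GFP, so correct clones are non-fluorescent while colonies with unmodified backbone stay green. According to the catalogue entry, the assembly site is defined by the ConL1 and ConR2 connector sequences, which set the position of this transcription unit for later joining into multigene vectors. These connectors are not annotated in the feature table. No insect promoter or polyadenylation signal is annotated either, and these are presumably supplied by the parts cloned in.
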