Addgene plasmid #234584: pMB.Pos2
Purpose: (Empty Backbone) Moclo Baculo toolkit level 1 backbone with ConL1/ConR2 and Tn7L
Depositing lab: Chen Davidovich. Depositing organization: Monash University. Publication: Modular cloning of multigene vectors for the baculovirus system and yeast. Lai Z, Flanigan SF, Boudes M, Davidovich C. J Mol Biol. 2025 Jan 13:168943. doi: 10.1016/j.jmb.2025.168943. PubMed 39814169.
Backbone
  Vector backbone: pFastBac1
  Vector type: Insect Expression
  Selectable markers: GFP negative selection (dropout)
  Tag / fusion protein: GFP (C terminal on backbone)
Growth in bacteria
  Bacterial resistance: Ampicillin and Gentamicin, 100 & 10 μg/mL
  Growth temperature: 37°C
  Growth strain: DH5alpha
  Copy number: High Copy
Gene/Insert
  Gene/Insert name: None
  Mutation: GentR R98K
  Tag / fusion protein: GFP (C terminal on backbone)
Terms and licenses: Academic/Nonprofit Terms; Industry Terms: Not Available to Industry
How to cite: pMB.Pos2 was a gift from Chen Davidovich (Addgene plasmid # 234584 ; http://n2t.net/addgene:234584 ; RRID:Addgene_234584)
